>Addgene plasmid #1846 | GST-30B | addgene partial sequence | sequence record 17042 | 1846 with pGEX5'
TGGTTCCGCGTGGATCTCGTCGTGCATCTGTTGGATCCAAGCTTCAGGATGCTGCAGAACAGCTAAAACA
GTATGAAATAAACGCCACTCCTAAAGGCTGGTCCTGCCACTGGGACAGGGATCATAGACGATATTTCTAT
GTAAACGAACAGTCGGGCGAGTCTCAATGGGAATTCCCAGATGGTGAGGAGGAGGAAGAAAGCCAAACAA
AGGAAGTTAGAGATGAGAGTCTGCCTAAGCTGACCGTGAAGTAGGGATCCCCGGGAATTCATCGTGACTG
ACTGACGATCTGCCTCGCGCGTTTCGGTGATGACGGTGAAAACCTCTGACACATGCAGCTCCCGGAGACG
GTCACAGCTTGTCTGTAAGCGGATGCCGGGAGCAGACAAGCCCGTCAGGGCGCGTCAGCGGGTGTTGGCG
GGTGTCGGGGCGCAGCCATGACCCAGTCACGTAGCGATAGCGGAGTGTATAATTCTTGAAGACGAAAGGG
CCTCGTGATACGCCTATTTTTATAGGTTAATGTCATGATAATAATGGTTTCTTANACGTCAGGTGGCACT
TTTCGGGGAAATGTGCGCGGAACCCCTATTTGTTTATTTTTCTTAATACATTCAAATATGTATCCGCTCA
TGAGACAATAACCCTG
