[The description below was written by a language model from this plasmid's Addgene catalogue record.]
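Description:
GST-30B is a bacterial expression plasmid built on the commercial pGEX-2TK backbone (4969 bp without insert) and designed to produce a glutathione S-transferase fusion protein in E. coli. It is maintained as a high-copy plasmid under ampicillin selection. The record gives no feature table, so the promoter and origin are not explicitly listed. pGEX-series vectors generally drive expression from the IPTG-inducible tac promoter with a plasmid-borne lacI repressor. The "TK" variant typically places a thrombin cleavage site and a protein kinase A recognition site between GST and the cloned fragment, which allows removal of the tag or in vitro radiolabelling of the purified fusion protein.

The insert is the "B" WW domain of mouse formin-binding protein 30 (FBP30, gene Fnbp4), fused downstream of the backbone-encoded N-terminal GST. It was cloned by restriction digestion into BamHI, with BamHI sites retained at both the 5′ and 3′ junctions. The fragment is therefore non-directionally inserted and can be released with a single enzyme. The insert size and exact residue boundaries of the domain are not stated in the record.

WW domains are small protein-interaction modules that bind proline-rich ligands, and the associated publication concerns a proline-arginine motif recognised by such domains. The construct is thus suited to producing an isolated, affinity-purifiable WW domain on glutathione resin for binding studies such as pull-downs, peptide or library screening, and probing of immobilised proteins to define ligand specificity.
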