Addgene plasmid #1846: GST-30B
Depositing lab: Philip Leder. Depositing organization: Harvard Medical School. Publication: A novel pro-Arg motif recognized by WW domains. Bedford MT, Sarbassova D, Xu J, Leder P, Yaffe MB. J Biol Chem 2000 Apr 7;275(14):10359-69. 10.1074/jbc.275.14.10359 PubMed 10744724.
Backbone
  Vector backbone: pGEX-2TK
  Backbone manufacturer: Amersham
  Backbone size w/o insert (bp): 4969
  Vector type: Bacterial Expression
Growth in bacteria
  Bacterial resistance: Ampicillin, 100 μg/mL
  Growth temperature: 37°C
  Growth strain: DH5alpha
  Copy number: High Copy
Gene/Insert
  Gene/Insert name: FBP30 WW-B (alt names: WW domain; formin-binding protein 30)
  Species: M. musculus (mouse)
  GenBank ID: U40750
  Entrez Gene: Fnbp4 (a.k.a. FBP30, Fnbp30, mKIAA1014)
  Tag / fusion protein: GST (N terminal on backbone)
  Cloning method: Restriction Enzyme; 5′ cloning site BamHI (not destroyed); 3′ cloning site BamHI (not destroyed)
  Sequencing primers: 5′ na
Terms and licenses: Academic/Nonprofit Terms; Industry Terms: Not Available to Industry
Depositor comments: (Leder #C-1095)
How to cite: GST-30B was a gift from Philip Leder (Addgene plasmid # 1846 ; http://n2t.net/addgene:1846 ; RRID:Addgene_1846)
